Addgene plasmid #75713: PAK7 gRNA (BRDN0001146752)
Purpose: 3rd generation lentiviral gRNA plasmid targeting human PAK7
Depositing lab: John Doench & David Root. Depositing organization: Broad Institute. Publication: Optimized sgRNA design to maximize activity and minimize off-target effects of CRISPR-Cas9. Doench JG, Fusi N, Sullender M, Hegde M, Vaimberg EW, Donovan KF, Smith I, Tothova Z, Wilen C, Orchard R, Virgin HW, Listgarten J, Root DE. Nat Biotechnol. 2016 Jan 18. doi: 10.1038/nbt.3437. PubMed 26780180.
Backbone
  Vector backbone: lentiGuide-Puro
  Backbone manufacturer: Zhang Lab (Addgene plasmid # 52963)
  Vector type: Mammalian Expression, Lentiviral, CRISPR
  Selectable markers: Puromycin
Growth in bacteria
  Bacterial resistance: Ampicillin, 100 μg/mL
  Growth temperature: 37°C
  Growth strain: DH5alpha
  Copy number: High Copy
Gene/Insert
  Gene/Insert name: PAK7 (alt names: PAK7; NM_020341.3)
  gRNA/shRNA sequence: GGAGGGGTGATGGTACAAGG
  Species: H. sapiens (human)
  Entrez Gene: PAK5 (a.k.a. PAK7)
  Promoter: hU6
  Cloning method: Unknown
  Sequencing primers: 5′ U6-F; 3′ pS2-R
Terms and licenses: Academic/Nonprofit Terms; Industry Terms: Not Available to Industry
Depositor comments: The gRNA was designed to target the following Genbank reference sequence(s): NM_020341.3,NM_177990.2. Note that this plasmid does NOT contain Cas9. It should be used in conjunction with lentiCas9-Blast (Addgene #52962) or otherwise with cell lines already expressing Cas9. Browse the full kinome gRNA library at http://www.addgene.org/pooled-library/broadgpp-human-kinome/ or visit http://www.broadinstitute.org/rnai/public/ for detailed protocols and information.
How to cite: PAK7 gRNA (BRDN0001146752) was a gift from John Doench & David Root (Addgene plasmid # 75713 ; http://n2t.net/addgene:75713 ; RRID:Addgene_75713)
