[The description below was written by a language model from this plasmid's Addgene catalogue record and pLannotate feature annotations shown in this document.]
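Description:
PAK7 gRNA (BRDN0001146752) is a third-generation lentiviral CRISPR guide plasmid built on the lentiGuide-Puro backbone, carrying a single guide RNA directed against human PAK7 (also known as PAK5). It is propagated in E. coli through a high-copy ColE1/pUC-type origin with ampicillin selection (AmpR), and the backbone also retains an f1 origin, an SV40 origin and remnants of lac and phage-promoter cloning sequences that play no role in the payload.

The lentiviral cassette begins with an RSV promoter fused to a truncated HIV-1 5' LTR, which drives Tat-independent transcription of the viral genome in packaging cells. It is followed by the Ψ packaging signal with a partial gag sequence, and the Rev response element for nuclear export of the genomic RNA. Downstream, a human U6 RNA polymerase III promoter expresses the PAK7-targeting spacer joined to the Streptococcus pyogenes Cas9 gRNA scaffold. After a cPPT/CTS element, which aids nuclear import of the proviral DNA, an EF-1α core promoter with its intron A drives the puromycin N-acetyltransferase gene for selection of transduced mammalian cells. A WPRE enhances transcript expression, and the self-inactivating ΔU3 3' LTR disables LTR promoter activity after integration.

The plasmid does not encode Cas9, so it is meant to be used with a separate Cas9 vector such as lentiCas9-Blast or in cells already expressing Cas9. The guide was designed against two PAK7 reference transcripts and corresponds to a member of a human kinome gRNA library, making it suited to knockout studies of this kinase.
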