Features (pLannotate 1.2.2; 29 found; start..end, strand, type, name):
     14..80      +  CDS            small t antigen (fragment): SV40 (simian virus 40) small t antigen
    106..317     +  promoter       EF-1α core promoter: core promoter for human elongation factor EF-1α
    318..1256    +  intron         EF-1α intron A: intron upstream of the start codon of human EF-1α
   1278..1877    +  CDS            PuroR (fragment): puromycin N-acetyltransferase; pac from Streptomyces; confers resistance to puromycin
   1893..2481    +  misc_feature   WPRE: woodchuck hepatitis virus posttranscriptional regulatory element
   2532..2551    +  misc_feature   cPPT/CTS (fragment): central polypurine tract and central termination sequence of HIV-1
   2553..2786    +  LTR            3' LTR (ΔU3): self-inactivating 3' long terminal repeat (LTR) from HIV-1
   2864..2985    +  polyA_signal   SV40 poly(A) signal: SV40 polyadenylation signal
   3025..3160    +  rep_origin     SV40 ori: SV40 origin of replication
   3181..3199    -  promoter       T7 promoter: promoter for bacteriophage T7 RNA polymerase
   3207..3362    +  CDS            lacZα (fragment): LacZα fragment of β-galactosidase; lacZ fragment
   3367..3795    +  rep_origin     f1 ori (sequence partly withheld): f1 bacteriophage origin of replication; arrow indicates direction of (+) strand synthesis
   3848..3952    +  promoter       AmpR promoter: bla
   3953..4813    +  CDS            AmpR: β-lactamase; bla; confers resistance to ampicillin, carbenicillin, and related antibiotics
   4984..5572    +  rep_origin     ori: high-copy-number ColE1/pMB1/pBR322/pUC origin of replication
   5755..5847    +  CDS            lacI (fragment): lac repressor; lacI; The lac repressor binds to the lac operator to inhibit transcription in E. coli. This inhibition can be relieved by adding lactose or isopropyl-β-D-thiogalactopyranoside (IPTG).
   5860..5881    +  protein_bind   CAP binding site: CAP binding activates transcription in the presence of cAMP. E. coli catabolite activator protein
   5896..5926    +  promoter       lac promoter: promoter for the E. coli lac operon
   5934..5950    +  protein_bind   lac operator: The lac repressor binds to the lac operator to inhibit transcription in E. coli. This inhibition can be relieved by adding lactose or isopropyl-β-D-thiogalactopyranoside (IPTG). lac repressor encoded by lacI
   5995..6013    +  promoter       T3 promoter: promoter for bacteriophage T3 RNA polymerase
   6041..6267    +  promoter       RSV promoter: Rous sarcoma virus enhancer/promoter
   6268..6448    +  LTR            5' LTR (truncated): truncated 5' long terminal repeat (LTR) from HIV-1
   6495..6620    +  misc_feature   HIV-1 Ψ: packaging signal of human immunodeficiency virus type 1
   6604..6967    +  CDS            HIV-1 gag (fragment): gag protein from human immunodeficiency virus 1; gag
   7113..7346    +  misc_feature   RRE: The Rev response element (RRE) of HIV-1 allows for Rev-dependent mRNA export from the nucleus to the cytoplasm.
   7723..7749    +  CDS            Rev (fragment): human immunodeficiency virus 1 (HIV-1) Rev protein; rev; enhances nuclear export of unspliced and incompletely spliced viral mRNAs
   7753..7993    +  promoter       U6 promoter: RNA polymerase III promoter for human U6 snRNA
   8023..8098    +  misc_RNA       gRNA scaffold: guide RNA scaffold for the Streptococcus pyogenes CRISPR/Cas9 system
   8154..8271    +  misc_feature   cPPT/CTS: central polypurine tract and central termination sequence of HIV-1
>Addgene plasmid #75713 | PAK7 gRNA (BRDN0001146752) | addgene full sequence | sequence record 184420 | Addgene Assembled Sequence
CCCGGGTGCAAAGATGGATAAAGTTTTAAACAGAGAGGAATCTTTGCAGCTAATGGACCTTCTAGGTCTT
GAAAGGAGTGGGAATTGGCTCCGGTGCCCGTCAGTGGGCAGAGCGCACATCGCCCACAGTCCCCGAGAAG
TTGGGGGGAGGGGTCGGCAATTGATCCGGTGCCTAGAGAAGGTGGCGCGGGGTAAACTGGGAAAGTGATG
TCGTGTACTGGCTCCGCCTTTTTCCCGAGGGTGGGGGAGAACCGTATATAAGTGCAGTAGTCGCCGTGAA
CGTTCTTTTTCGCAACGGGTTTGCCGCCAGAACACAGGTAAGTGCCGTGTGTGGTTCCCGCGGGCCTGGC
CTCTTTACGGGTTATGGCCCTTGCGTGCCTTGAATTACTTCCACCTGGCTGCAGTACGTGATTCTTGATC
CCGAGCTTCGGGTTGGAAGTGGGTGGGAGAGTTCGAGGCCTTGCGCTTAAGGAGCCCCTTCGCCTCGTGC
TTGAGTTGAGGCCTGGCCTGGGCGCTGGGGCCGCCGCGTGCGAATCTGGTGGCACCTTCGCGCCTGTCTC
GCTGCTTTCGATAAGTCTCTAGCCATTTAAAATTTTTGATGACCTGCTGCGACGCTTTTTTTCTGGCAAG
ATAGTCTTGTAAATGCGGGCCAAGATCTGCACACTGGTATTTCGGTTTTTGGGGCCGCGGGCGGCGACGG
GGCCCGTGCGTCCCAGCGCACATGTTCGGCGAGGCGGGGCCTGCGAGCGCGGCCACCGAGAATCGGACGG
GGGTAGTCTCAAGCTGGCCGGCCTGCTCTGGTGCCTGGCCTCGCGCCGCCGTGTATCGCCCCGCCCTGGG
CGGCAAGGCTGGCCCGGTCGGCACCAGTTGCGTGAGCGGAAAGATGGCCGCTTCCCGGCCCTGCTGCAGG
GAGCTCAAAATGGAGGACGCGGCGCTCGGGAGAGCGGGCGGGTGAGTCACCCACACAAAGGAAAAGGGCC
TTTCCGTCCTCAGCCGTCGCTTCATGTGACTCCACGGAGTACCGGGCGCCGTCCAGGCACCTCGATTAGT
TCTCGAGCTTTTGGAGTACGTCGTCTTTAGGTTGGGGGGAGGGGTTTTATGCGATGGAGTTTCCCCACAC
TGAGTGGGTGGAGACTGAAGTTAGGCCAGCTTGGCACTTGATGTAATTCTCCTTGGAATTTGCCCTTTTT
GAGTTTGGATCTTGGTTCATTCTCAAGCCTCAGACAGTGGTTCAAAGTTTTTTTCTTCCATTTCAGGTGT
CGTGACGTACGGCCACCATGACCGAGTACAAGCCCACGGTGCGCCTCGCCACCCGCGACGACGTCCCCAG
GGCCGTACGCACCCTCGCCGCCGCGTTCGCCGACTACCCCGCCACGCGCCACACCGTCGATCCGGACCGC
CACATCGAGCGGGTCACCGAGCTGCAAGAACTCTTCCTCACGCGCGTCGGGCTCGACATCGGCAAGGTGT
GGGTCGCGGACGACGGCGCCGCCGTGGCGGTCTGGACCACGCCGGAGAGCGTCGAAGCGGGGGCGGTGTT
CGCCGAGATCGGCCCGCGCATGGCCGAGTTGAGCGGTTCCCGGCTGGCCGCGCAGCAACAGATGGAAGGC
CTCCTGGCGCCGCACCGGCCCAAGGAGCCCGCGTGGTTCCTGGCCACCGTCGGAGTCTCGCCCGACCACC
AGGGCAAGGGTCTGGGCAGCGCCGTCGTGCTCCCCGGAGTGGAGGCGGCCGAGCGCGCCGGGGTGCCCGC
CTTCCTGGAGACCTCCGCGCCCCGCAACCTCCCCTTCTACGAGCGGCTCGGCTTCACCGTCACCGCCGAC
GTCGAGGTGCCCGAAGGACCGCGCACCTGGTGCATGACCCGCAAGCCCGGTGCCTGAACGCGTTAAGTCG
ACAATCAACCTCTGGATTACAAAATTTGTGAAAGATTGACTGGTATTCTTAACTATGTTGCTCCTTTTAC
GCTATGTGGATACGCTGCTTTAATGCCTTTGTATCATGCTATTGCTTCCCGTATGGCTTTCATTTTCTCC
TCCTTGTATAAATCCTGGTTGCTGTCTCTTTATGAGGAGTTGTGGCCCGTTGTCAGGCAACGTGGCGTGG
TGTGCACTGTGTTTGCTGACGCAACCCCCACTGGTTGGGGCATTGCCACCACCTGTCAGCTCCTTTCCGG
GACTTTCGCTTTCCCCCTCCCTATTGCCACGGCGGAACTCATCGCCGCCTGCCTTGCCCGCTGCTGGACA
GGGGCTCGGCTGTTGGGCACTGACAATTCCGTGGTGTTGTCGGGGAAATCATCGTCCTTTCCTTGGCTGC
TCGCCTGTGTTGCCACCTGGATTCTGCGCGGGACGTCCTTCTGCTACGTCCCTTCGGCCCTCAATCCAGC
GGACCTTCCTTCCCGCGGCCTGCTGCCGGCTCTGCGGCCTCTTCCGCGTCTTCGCCTTCGCCCTCAGACG
AGTCGGATCTCCCTTTGGGCCGCCTCCCCGCGTCGACTTTAAGACCAATGACTTACAAGGCAGCTGTAGA
TCTTAGCCACTTTTTAAAAGAAAAGGGGGGACTGGAAGGGCTAATTCACTCCCAACGAAGACAAGATCTG
CTTTTTGCTTGTACTGGGTCTCTCTGGTTAGACCAGATCTGAGCCTGGGAGCTCTCTGGCTAACTAGGGA
ACCCACTGCTTAAGCCTCAATAAAGCTTGCCTTGAGTGCTTCAAGTAGTGTGTGCCCGTCTGTTGTGTGA
CTCTGGTAACTAGAGATCCCTCAGACCCTTTTAGTCAGTGTGGAAAATCTCTAGCAGTACGTATAGTAGT
TCATGTCATCTTATTATTCAGTATTTATAACTTGCAAAGAAATGAATATCAGAGAGTGAGAGGAACTTGT
TTATTGCAGCTTATAATGGTTACAAATAAAGCAATAGCATCACAAATTTCACAAATAAAGCATTTTTTTC
ACTGCATTCTAGTTGTGGTTTGTCCAAACTCATCAATGTATCTTATCATGTCTGGCTCTAGCTATCCCGC
CCCTAACTCCGCCCATCCCGCCCCTAACTCCGCCCAGTTCCGCCCATTCTCCGCCCCATGGCTGACTAAT
TTTTTTTATTTATGCAGAGGCCGAGGCCGCCTCGGCCTCTGAGCTATTCCAGAAGTAGTGAGGAGGCTTT
TTTGGAGGCCTAGGGACGTACCCAATTCGCCCTATAGTGAGTCGTATTACGCGCGCTCACTGGCCGTCGT
TTTACAACGTCGTGACTGGGAAAACCCTGGCGTTACCCAACTTAATCGCCTTGCAGCACATCCCCCTTTC
GCCAGCTGGCGTAATAGCGAAGAGGCCCGCACCGATCGCCCTTCCCAACAGTTGCGCAGCCTGAATGGCG
AATGGG
[124 nt withheld, positions 3367-3490]
C
[91 nt withheld, positions 3492-3582]
A
[49 nt withheld, positions 3584-3632]
CCTTTGACGTTGGAGTCCACGTTCTTT
[37 nt withheld, positions 3660-3696]
ACCCTATCTCGGTCTATTCTTTTGATTTATAAGGGATTTTGCCGATTTCGGCCTATTGGTTAAAAAATGA
GCTGATTTAACAAAAATTTAACGCGAATTTTAACAAAATATTAACGCTTACAATTTAGGTGGCACTTTTC
GGGGAAATGTGCGCGGAACCCCTATTTGTTTATTTTTCTAAATACATTCAAATATGTATCCGCTCATGAG
ACAATAACCCTGATAAATGCTTCAATAATATTGAAAAAGGAAGAGTATGAGTATTCAACATTTCCGTGTC
GCCCTTATTCCCTTTTTTGCGGCATTTTGCCTTCCTGTTTTTGCTCACCCAGAAACGCTGGTGAAAGTAA
AAGATGCTGAAGATCAGTTGGGTGCACGAGTGGGTTACATCGAACTGGATCTCAACAGCGGTAAGATCCT
TGAGAGTTTTCGCCCCGAAGAACGTTTTCCAATGATGAGCACTTTTAAAGTTCTGCTATGTGGCGCGGTA
TTATCCCGTATTGACGCCGGGCAAGAGCAACTCGGTCGCCGCATACACTATTCTCAGAATGACTTGGTTG
AGTACTCACCAGTCACAGAAAAGCATCTTACGGATGGCATGACAGTAAGAGAATTATGCAGTGCTGCCAT
AACCATGAGTGATAACACTGCGGCCAACTTACTTCTGACAACGATCGGAGGACCGAAGGAGCTAACCGCT
TTTTTGCACAACATGGGGGATCATGTAACTCGCCTTGATCGTTGGGAACCGGAGCTGAATGAAGCCATAC
CAAACGACGAGCGTGACACCACGATGCCTGTAGCAATGGCAACAACGTTGCGCAAACTATTAACTGGCGA
ACTACTTACTCTAGCTTCCCGGCAACAATTAATAGACTGGATGGAGGCGGATAAAGTTGCAGGACCACTT
CTGCGCTCGGCCCTTCCGGCTGGCTGGTTTATTGCTGATAAATCTGGAGCCGGTGAGCGTGGGTCTCGCG
GTATCATTGCAGCACTGGGGCCAGATGGTAAGCCCTCCCGTATCGTAGTTATCTACACGACGGGGAGTCA
GGCAACTATGGATGAACGAAATAGACAGATCGCTGAGATAGGTGCCTCACTGATTAAGCATTGGTAACTG
TCAGACCAAGTTTACTCATATATACTTTAGATTGATTTAAAACTTCATTTTTAATTTAAAAGGATCTAGG
TGAAGATCCTTTTTGATAATCTCATGACCAAAATCCCTTAACGTGAGTTTTCGTTCCACTGAGCGTCAGA
CCCCGTAGAAAAGATCAAAGGATCTTCTTGAGATCCTTTTTTTCTGCGCGTAATCTGCTGCTTGCAAACA
AAAAAACCACCGCTACCAGCGGTGGTTTGTTTGCCGGATCAAGAGCTACCAACTCTTTTTCCGAAGGTAA
CTGGCTTCAGCAGAGCGCAGATACCAAATACTGTTCTTCTAGTGTAGCCGTAGTTAGGCCACCACTTCAA
GAACTCTGTAGCACCGCCTACATACCTCGCTCTGCTAATCCTGTTACCAGTGGCTGCTGCCAGTGGCGAT
AAGTCGTGTCTTACCGGGTTGGACTCAAGACGATAGTTACCGGATAAGGCGCAGCGGTCGGGCTGAACGG
GGGGTTCGTGCACACAGCCCAGCTTGGAGCGAACGACCTACACCGAACTGAGATACCTACAGCGTGAGCT
ATGAGAAAGCGCCACGCTTCCCGAAGGGAGAAAGGCGGACAGGTATCCGGTAAGCGGCAGGGTCGGAACA
GGAGAGCGCACGAGGGAGCTTCCAGGGGGAAACGCCTGGTATCTTTATAGTCCTGTCGGGTTTCGCCACC
TCTGACTTGAGCGTCGATTTTTGTGATGCTCGTCAGGGGGGCGGAGCCTATGGAAAAACGCCAGCAACGC
GGCCTTTTTACGGTTCCTGGCCTTTTGCTGGCCTTTTGCTCACATGTTCTTTCCTGCGTTATCCCCTGAT
TCTGTGGATAACCGTATTACCGCCTTTGAGTGAGCTGATACCGCTCGCCGCAGCCGAACGACCGAGCGCA
GCGAGTCAGTGAGCGAGGAAGCGGAAGAGCGCCCAATACGCAAACCGCCTCTCCCCGCGCGTTGGCCGAT
TCATTAATGCAGCTGGCACGACAGGTTTCCCGACTGGAAAGCGGGCAGTGAGCGCAACGCAATTAATGTG
AGTTAGCTCACTCATTAGGCACCCCAGGCTTTACACTTTATGCTTCCGGCTCGTATGTTGTGTGGAATTG
TGAGCGGATAACAATTTCACACAGGAAACAGCTATGACCATGATTACGCCAAGCGCGCAATTAACCCTCA
CTAAAGGGAACAAAAGCTGGAGCTGCAAGCTTAATGTAGTCTTATGCAATACTCTTGTAGTCTTGCAACA
TGGTAACGATGAGTTAGCAACATGCCTTACAAGGAGAGAAAAAGCACCGTGCATGCCGATTGGTGGAAGT
AAGGTGGTACGATCGTGCCTTATTAGGAAGGCAACAGACGGGTCTGACATGGATTGGACGAACCACTGAA
TTGCCGCATTGCAGAGATATTGTATTTAAGTGCCTAGCTCGATACATAAACGGGTCTCTCTGGTTAGACC
AGATCTGAGCCTGGGAGCTCTCTGGCTAACTAGGGAACCCACTGCTTAAGCCTCAATAAAGCTTGCCTTG
AGTGCTTCAAGTAGTGTGTGCCCGTCTGTTGTGTGACTCTGGTAACTAGAGATCCCTCAGACCCTTTTAG
TCAGTGTGGAAAATCTCTAGCAGTGGCGCCCGAACAGGGACTTGAAAGCGAAAGGGAAACCAGAGGAGCT
CTCTCGACGCAGGACTCGGCTTGCTGAAGCGCGCACGGCAAGAGGCGAGGGGCGGCGACTGGTGAGTACG
CCAAAAATTTTGACTAGCGGAGGCTAGAAGGAGAGAGATGGGTGCGAGAGCGTCAGTATTAAGCGGGGGA
GAATTAGATCGCGATGGGAAAAAATTCGGTTAAGGCCAGGGGGAAAGAAAAAATATAAATTAAAACATAT
AGTATGGGCAAGCAGGGAGCTAGAACGATTCGCAGTTAATCCTGGCCTGTTAGAAACATCAGAAGGCTGT
AGACAAATACTGGGACAGCTACAACCATCCCTTCAGACAGGATCAGAAGAACTTAGATCATTATATAATA
CAGTAGCAACCCTCTATTGTGTGCATCAAAGGATAGAGATAAAAGACACCAAGGAAGCTTTAGACAAGAT
AGAGGAAGAGCAAAACAAAAGTAAGACCACCGCACAGCAAGCGGCCGCTGATCTTCAGACCTGGAGGAGG
AGATATGAGGGACAATTGGAGAAGTGAATTATATAAATATAAAGTAGTAAAAATTGAACCATTAGGAGTA
GCACCCACCAAGGCAAAGAGAAGAGTGGTGCAGAGAGAAAAAAGAGCAGTGGGAATAGGAGCTTTGTTCC
TTGGGTTCTTGGGAGCAGCAGGAAGCACTATGGGCGCAGCGTCAATGACGCTGACGGTACAGGCCAGACA
ATTATTGTCTGGTATAGTGCAGCAGCAGAACAATTTGCTGAGGGCTATTGAGGCGCAACAGCATCTGTTG
CAACTCACAGTCTGGGGCATCAAGCAGCTCCAGGCAAGAATCCTGGCTGTGGAAAGATACCTAAAGGATC
AACAGCTCCTGGGGATTTGGGGTTGCTCTGGAAAACTCATTTGCACCACTGCTGTGCCTTGGAATGCTAG
TTGGAGTAATAAATCTCTGGAACAGATTTGGAATCACACGACCTGGATGGAGTGGGACAGAGAAATTAAC
AATTACACAAGCTTAATACACTCCTTAATTGAAGAATCGCAAAACCAGCAAGAAAAGAATGAACAAGAAT
TATTGGAATTAGATAAATGGGCAAGTTTGTGGAATTGGTTTAACATAACAAATTGGCTGTGGTATATAAA
ATTATTCATAATGATAGTAGGAGGCTTGGTAGGTTTAAGAATAGTTTTTGCTGTACTTTCTATAGTGAAT
AGAGTTAGGCAGGGATATTCACCATTATCGTTTCAGACCCACCTCCCAACCCCGAGGGGACCCAGAGAGG
GCCTATTTCCCATGATTCCTTCATATTTGCATATACGATACAAGGCTGTTAGAGAGATAATTAGAATTAA
TTTGACTGTAAACACAAAGATATTAGTACAAAATACGTGACGTAGAAAGTAATAATTTCTTGGGTAGTTT
GCAGTTTTAAAATTATGTTTTAAAATGGACTATCATATGCTTACCGTAACTTGAAAGTATTTCGATTTCT
TGGCTTTATATATCTTGTGGAAAGGACGAAACACCGGGAGGGGTGATGGTACAAGGGTTTTAGAGCTAGA
AATAGCAAGTTAAAATAAGGCTAGTCCGTTATCAACTTGAAAAAGTGGCACCGAGTCGGTGCTTTTTTAA
GCTTGGCGTAACTAGATCTTGAGACAAATGGCAGTATTCATCCACAATTTTAAAAGAAAAGGGGGGATTG
GGGGGTACAGTGCAGGGGAAAGAATAGTAGACATAATAGCAACAGACATACAAACTAAAGAATTACAAAA
ACAAATTACAAAAATTCAAAATTTTCGGGTTTATTACAGGGACAGCAGAGATCCACTTTGGCGCCGGCTC
GAGGGGG
