>Addgene plasmid #75713 | PAK7 gRNA (BRDN0001146752) | depositor partial sequence | sequence record 143173 | Target Sequence
GGAGGGGTGATGGTACAAGG
