>Addgene plasmid #75713 | PAK7 gRNA (BRDN0001146752) | addgene partial sequence | sequence record 184419 | hU6-F
ACGTGACGTAGAAAGTAATAATTTCTTGGGTAGTTTGCAGTTTTAAAATTATGTTTTAAAATGGACTATC
ATATGCTTACCGTAACTTGAAAGTATTTCGATTTCTTGGCTTTATATATCTTGTGGAAAGGACGAAACAC
CGGGAGGGGTGATGGTACAAGGGTTTTAGAGCTAGAAATAGCAAGTTAAAATAAGGCTAGTCCGTTATCA
ACTTGAAAAAGTGGCACCGAGTCGGTGCTTTTTTAAGCTTGGCGTAACTAGATCTTGAGACAAATGGCAG
TATTCATCCACAATTTTAAAAGAAAAGGGGGGATTGGGGGGTACAGTGCAGGGGAAAGAATAGTAGACAT
AATAGCAACAGACATACAAACTAAAGAATTACAAAAACAAATTACAAAAATTCAAAATTTTCGGGTTTAT
TACAGGGACAGCAGAGATCCACTTTGGCGCCGGCTCGAGGGGGCCCGGGTGCAAAGATGGATAAAGTTTT
AAACAGAGAGGAATCTTTGCAGCTAATGGACCTTCTAGGTCTTGAAAGGAGTGGGAATTGGCTCCGGTGC
CCGTCAGTGG
